Addgene plasmid #54303: mEmerald-Vinculin-N-18
Purpose: Localization: Focal Adhesions, Excitation: 487, Emission: 509
Depositing lab: Michael Davidson. Depositing organization: Florida State University, Tallahassee.
Backbone
  Vector backbone: mEmerald-N1
  Backbone size w/o insert (bp): 4750
  Vector type: Mammalian Expression
  Selectable markers: Neomycin (select with G418)
Growth in bacteria
  Bacterial resistance: Kanamycin, 50 μg/mL
  Growth temperature: 37°C
  Growth strain: DH5alpha
  Copy number: High Copy
Gene/Insert
  Gene/Insert name: NM_003373.3 (alt name: NM_003373.3)
  Species: H. sapiens (human)
  Entrez Gene: VCL (a.k.a. CMD1W, CMH15, HEL114, MV, MVCL, VINC)
  Promoter: CMV
  Tag / fusion protein: mEmerald (C terminal on backbone)
  Cloning method: Unknown
  Sequencing primers: 5′ CMV-F; 3′ SV40pA-R
Terms and licenses: Academic/Nonprofit Terms; Industry Terms
Depositor comments: . Excitation = 487; Emission = 509. Localization data: Vinculin - Focal Adhesions
How to cite: mEmerald-Vinculin-N-18 was a gift from Michael Davidson (Addgene plasmid # 54303 ; http://n2t.net/addgene:54303 ; RRID:Addgene_54303)
