[The description below was written by a language model from this plasmid's Addgene catalogue record.]
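Description:
mEmerald-Vinculin-N-18 is a mammalian expression plasmid built on the mEmerald-N1 backbone (about 4.75 kb without the insert) that produces human vinculin fused to the green fluorescent protein mEmerald. The insert corresponds to the human VCL reference transcript and is placed under the CMV promoter, a strong constitutive promoter for high-level expression in a broad range of mammalian cell lines. In the N1-style arrangement the fluorescent protein is encoded by the backbone downstream of the cloning site, so mEmerald sits at the C terminus of vinculin. The "18" in the name probably refers to the length of the linker between the two proteins, but the record does not say so, and the cloning method is listed as unknown. The listed sequencing primers suggest that the expression cassette ends in an SV40 polyadenylation signal.

The plasmid is maintained in E. coli at high copy number under kanamycin selection, and it carries a neomycin resistance marker so that transfected mammalian cells can be selected with G418 to obtain stable lines. No feature table is provided, so the origins of replication and other backbone elements are not documented here.

Vinculin is a cytoskeletal adaptor protein that concentrates at cell-matrix adhesion sites, and the record gives focal adhesions as the expected localization of the fusion. The construct therefore serves as a fluorescent focal adhesion marker for microscopy, including live-cell imaging, in transfected cells. mEmerald is excited at about 487 nm and emits at about 509 nm, which suits standard GFP/FITC filter sets.
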