>Addgene plasmid #54303 | mEmerald-Vinculin-N-18 | depositor partial sequence | sequence record 84435 | insert sequence
GACTCAGATCTCGAGGCCACCATGCCAGTGTTTCATACGCGCACGATCGAGAGCATCCTGGAGCCGGTGG
CACAGCAGATTTCCCACCTGGTGATAATGCACGAGGAGGGCGAGGTGGACGGCAAAGCCATTCCTGACCT
CACCGCGCCCGTGGCCGCCGTGCAGGCGGCCGTCAGCAACCTCGTCCGGGTTGGAAAAGAGACTGTTCAA
ACCACTGAGGATCAGATTTTGAAGAGAGATATGCCACCAGCATTTATTAAGGTTGAGAATGCTTGCACCA
AACTTGTCCAGGCAGCTCAGATGCTTCAGTCAGACCCTTACTCAGTGCCTGCTCGTGATTATCTAATTGA
TGGGTCAAGGGGCATCCTCTCTGGAACATCAGACCTGCTCCTTACCTTCGATGAGGCTGAGGTCCGTAAA
ATTATTAGAGTTTGCAAAGGAATTTTGGAATATCTTACAGTGGCAGAGGTGGTGGAGACTATGGAAGATT
TGGTCACTTACACAAAGAATCTTGGGCCAGGAATGACTAAGATGGCCAAGATGATTGACGAGAGACAGCA
GGAGCTCACTCACCAGGAGCACCGAGTGATGTTGGTGAACTCGATGAACACCGTGAAAGAGTTGCTGCCA
GTTCTCATTTCAGCTATGAAGATTTTTGTAACAACTAAAAACTCAAAAAACCAAGGCATAGAGGAAGCGT
TAAAAAATCGCAATTTTACTGTAGAAAAAATGAGTGCTGAAATTAATGAGATAATTCGTGTGTTACAACT
CACCTCTTGGGATGAAGATGCCTGGGCCAGCAAGGACACTGAAGCCATGAAGAGAGCATTGGCCTCCATA
GACTCCAAACTGAACCAGGCCAAAGGTTGGCTCCGTGACCCTAGTGCCTCCCCAGGGGATGCTGGTGAGC
AGGCCATCAGACAGATTTTAGATGAAGCTGGAAAAGTTGGTGAACTCTGTGCAGGCAAAGAACGCAGGGA
GATTCTGGGAACTTGCAAAATGCTAGGGCAGATGACTGATCAAGTGGCTGACCTCCGTGCCAGAGGACAA
GGCTCCTCACCAGTGGCCATGCAGAAAGCTCAGCAGGTATCTCAGGGTCTGGATGTGCTCACAGCAAAAG
TGGAAAATGCAGCTCGCAAGCTGGAAGCCATGACCAACTCAAAGCAGAGCATTGCAAAGAAGATCGATGC
TGCTCAGAACTGGCTTGCAGATCCAAATGGTGGACCGGAAGGAGAAGAGCAGATTCGAGGTGCTTTGGCT
GAAGCTCGGAAAATAGCAGAATTATGTGATGATCCTAAAGAAAGAGATGACATTCTACGTTCCCTTGGGG
AAATATCTGCTCTGACTTCTAAATTAGCAGACCTACGAAGACAGGGGAAAGGAGATTCTCCAGAGGCTCG
GGCCTTGGCCAAACAGGTGGCCACGGCCCTGCAGAACCTGCAGACCAAAACCAACCGGGCTGTGGCCAAC
AGCAGACCGGCCAAAGCAGCTGTACACCTTGAGGGCAAGATTGAGCAAGCACAGCGGTGGATTGATAATC
CCACAGTGGATGACCGTGGAGTCGGTCAGGCTGCCATCCGGGGGCTTGTGGCCGAAGGGCATCGTCTGGC
TAATGTTATGATGGGGCCTTATCGGCAAGACCTTCTCGCCAAGTGTGACCGAGTGGACCAGCTGACAGCC
CAGCTGGCTGACCTGGCTGCCAGAGGGGAAGGGGAGAGTCCTCAGGCACGAGCACTTGCATCTCAGCTCC
AAGACTCCTTAAAGGATCTAAAAGCTCGGATGCAGGAGGCCATGACTCAGGAAGTGTCAGATGTTTTCAG
CGATACCACAACTCCCATCAAGCTGTTGGCAGTGGCAGCCACGGCGCCTCCTGATGCGCCTAACAGGGAA
GAGGTATTTGATGAGAGGGCAGCTAACTTTGAAAACCATTCAGGAAAACTTGGTGCTACGGCCGAGAAGG
CGGCTGCGGTTGGTACTGCTAATAAATCAACAGTGGAAGGCATTCAGGCCTCAGTGAAGACGGCCCGAGA
ACTCACACCCCAGGTGGTCTCGGCTGCTCGTATCTTACTTAGGAACCCTGGAAATCAAGCTGCTTATGAA
CATTTTGAGACCATGAAGAACCAGTGGATCGATAATGTTGAAAAAATGACAGGGCTGGTGGACGAAGCCA
TTGATACCAAATCTCTGTTGGATGCTTCAGAAGAAGCAATTAAAAAAGACCTGGACAAGTGCAAGGTAGC
TATGGCCAACATTCAGCCTCAGATGCTGGTTGCTGGGGCAACCAGTATTGCTCGTCGGGCCAACCGGATT
CTGCTGGTGGCTAAGAGGGAGGTGGAGAACTCCGAGGACCCCAAGTTCCGTGAGGCTGTGAAAGCTGCCT
CTGATGAATTGAGCAAAACCATCTCCCCGATGGTGATGGATGCAAAAGCTGTGGCTGGAAACATTTCCGA
CCCTGGACTGCAAAAGAGCTTCCTGGACTCAGGATATCGGATTCTGGGAGCTGTGGCCAAGGTCAGAGAA
GCCTTCCAACCTCAGGAGCCTGACTTCCCGCCGCCTCCACCAGACCTTGAACAACTCCGACTAACAGATG
AGCTTGCTCCTCCCAAACCACCTCTGCCTGAAGGTGAGGTCCCTCCACCTAGGCCTCCACCACCAGAGGA
AAAGGATGAAGAGTTCCCTGAGCAGAAGGCCGGGGAGGTGATTAACCAGCCAATGATGATGGCTGCCAGA
CAGCTCCATGATGAAGCTCGCAAATGGTCCAGCAAGCCGGGCATCCCAGCCGCTGAGGTGGGTATAGGTG
TTGTAGCTGAGGCAGATGCGGCCGATGCTGCTGGCTTCCCTGTCCCCCCTGACATGGAAGACGATTACGA
ACCTGAGCTGCTGTTAATGCCATCCAATCAGCCGGTCAACCAGCCCATTCTGGCCGCGGCTCAGTCCTTG
CATCGGGAAGCTACCAAGTGGTCTAGTAAGGGCAATGACATCATTGCAGCAGCCAAGCGCATGGCTCTGC
TGATGGCTGAGATGTCTCGGCTGGTAAGAGGGGGCAGTGGTACCAAGCGGGCACTCATTCAGTGTGCCAA
GGACATCGCCAAGGCCTCAGATGAGGTGACTCGGTTGGCCAAGGAGGTTGCCAAGCAGTGCACAGATAAA
CGGATTAGAACCAACCTCTTACAGGTATGTGAGCGAATCCCAACCATAAGCACCCAGCTCAAAATCCTGT
CCACAGTGAAGGCCACCATGCTGGGCCGGACCAACATCAGTGATGAGGAGTCTGAGCAGGCCACAGAGAT
GCTGGTTCACAATGCCCAGAACCTCATGCAGTCTGTGAAGGAGACTGTGCGGGAAGCTGAAGCTGCTTCA
ATCAAAATTCGAACAGATGCTGGATTTACACTGCGCTGGGTTAGAAAGACTCCCTGGTACCAGTCCGGTA
GCGGTGGCGGAAGCGGCGGGAGCGCAGGGGATCCACCGGTCGCCACCATGGTGAGCAAGGGCGAGGAGCT
GTTCACCGGGGTGGTGCCCATCCTGGTCGAGCTGGACGGCGACGTAAACGGCCACAAGTTCAGCGTGTCC
GGCGAGGGCGAGGGCGATGCCACCTACGGCAAGCTGACCCTGAAGTTCATCTGCACCACCGGCAAGCTGC
CCGTGCCCTGGCCCACCCTCGTGACCACCTTGACCTACGGCGTGCAGTGCTTCGCCCGCTACCCCGACCA
CATGAAGCAGCACGACTTCTTCAAGTCCGCCATGCCCGAAGGCTACGTCCAGGAGCGCACCATCTTCTTC
AAGGACGACGGCAACTACAAGACCCGCGCCGAGGTGAAGTTCGAGGGCGACACCCTGGTGAACCGCATCG
AGCTGAAGGGCATCGACTTCAAGGAGGACGGCAACATCCTGGGGCACAAGCTGGAGTACAACTACAACAG
CCACAAGGTCTATATCACCGCCGACAAGCAGAAGAACGGCATCAAGGTGAACTTCAAGACCCGCCACAAC
ATCGAGGACGGCAGCGTGCAGCTCGCCGACCACTACCAGCAGAACACCCCCATCGGCGACGGCCCCGTGC
TGCTGCCCGACAACCACTACCTGAGCACCCAGTCCAAGCTGAGCAAAGACCCCAACGAGAAGCGCGATCA
CATGGTCCTGCTGGAGTTCGTGACCGCCGCCGGGATCACTCTCGGCATGGACGAGCTGTACAAGTAAGCG
GCCGCGACTCTAGATCA
