>Addgene plasmid #54303 | mEmerald-Vinculin-N-18 | addgene partial sequence | sequence record 89331 | EGFP-N 5'-CGTCGCCGTCCAGCTCGACCAG-3'
GCTCCTCGCCCTTGCTCACCATGGTGGCGACCGGTGGATCCCCTGCGCTCCCGCCGCTTCCGCCACCGCT
ACCGGACTGGTACCAGGGAGTCTTTCTAACCCAGCGCAGTGTAAATCCAGCATCTGTTCGAATTTTGATT
GAAGCAGCTTCAGCTTCCCGCACAGTCTCCTTCACAGACTGCATGAGGTTCTGGGCATTGTGAACCAGCA
TCTCTGTGGCCTGCTCAGACTCCTCATCACTGATGTTGGTCCGGCCCAGCATGGTGGCCTTCACTGTGGA
CAGGATTTTGAGCTGGGTGCTTATGGTTGGGATTCGCTCACATACCTGTAAGAGGTTGGTTCTAATCCGT
TTATCTGTGCACTGCTTGGCAACCTCCTTGGCCAACCGAGTCACCTCATCTGAGGCCTTGGCGATGTCCT
TGGCACACTGAATGAGTGCCCGCTTGGTACCACTGCCCCCTCTTACCAGCCGAGACATCTCAGCCATCAG
CAGAGCCATGCGCTTGGCTGCTGCAATGATGTCATTGCCCTTACTAGACCACTTGGTAGCTTCCCGATGC
AAGGACTGAGCCGCGGCCAGAATGGGCTGGTTGACCGGCTGATTGGATGGCATTAACAGCAGCTCAGGTT
CGTAATCGTCTTCCATGTCAGGGGGGACAGGGAAGCCAGCAGCATCGGCCGCATCTGCCTCAGCTACAAC
ACCTATACCCACCTCAGCGGCTGGGATGCCCGGCTTGCTGGACCATTTGCGAGCTTCATCATGGAGCTGT
CTGGCAGCCATCATCATTGGCTGGTTAATCACCTCCCCGGCCTTCTGCTCAGGGAACTCTTCATCCTTTT
CCTCTGGTGGTGGAGGCCTAGGTGGAGGGACCTCACCTTCAGGCAGAGGTGGTTTGGGAGGAGCAAGCTC
ATCTGTTAGTCGGAGTTGTTCAAGGTCTGGTGGAGGCGGCGGG
